>Addgene plasmid #52645 | Fast-GCaMP-EF20 | depositor partial sequence | sequence record 81921 | T7 to T7 terminator primer
ATGGGTTCTCATCATCATCATCATCATGGTATGGCTAGCATGACTGGTGGACAGCAAATGGGTCGGGATC
TGTACGACGATGACGATAAGGATCTCGCCACCATGGTCGACTCATCACGTCGTAAGTGGAATAAGACAGG
TCACGCAGTCAGAGCTATAGGTCGGCTGAGCTCACTCGAGAACGTCTATATCAAGGCCGACAAGCAGAAG
AACGGCATCAAGGCGAACTTCAAGATCCGCCACAACATCGAGGACGGCGGCGTGCAGCTCGCCTACCACT
ACCAGCAGAACACCCCCATCGGCGACGGCCCCGTGCTGCTGCCCGACAACCACTACCTGAGCGTGCAGTC
CAAACTTTCGAAAGACCCCAACGAGAAGCGCGATCACATGGTCCTGCTGGAGTTCGTGACCGCCGCCGGG
ATCACTCTCGGCATGGACGAGCTGTACAAGGGCGGTACCGGAGGGAGCATGGTGAGCAAGGGCGAGGAGC
TGTTCACCGGGGTGGTGCCCATCCTGGTCGAGCTGGACGGCGACGTAAACGGCCACAAGTTCAGCGTGTC
CGGCGAGGGTGAGGGCGATGCCACCTACGGCAAGCTGACCCTGAAGTTCATCTGCACCACCGGCAAGCTG
CCCGTGCCCTGGCCCACCCTCGTGACCACCCTGACCTACGGCGTGCAGTGCTTCAGCCGCTACCCCGACC
ACATGAAGCAGCACGACTTCTTCAAGTCCGCCATGCCCGAAGGCTACATCCAGGAGCGCACCATCTTCTT
CAAGGACGACGGCAACTACAAGACCCGCGCCGAGGTGAAGTTCGAGGGCGACACCCTGGTGAACCGCATC
GAGCTGAAGGGCATCGACTTCAAGGAGGACGGCAACATCCTGGGGCACAAGCTGGAGTACAACACGCGTG
ACCAACTGACTGAAGAGCAGATCGCAGAATTTAAAGAGGCTTTCTCCCTATTTGACAAGGACGGGGATGG
GACAATAACAACCAAGGAGCTGGGGACGGTGATGCGGTCTCTGGGGCAGAACCCCACAGAAGCAGAGCTG
CAGGACATGATCAATGAAGTAGATGCCGACGGTAACGGCACAATCAACTTCCCTGAGTTCCTGACAATGA
TGGCAAGAAAAATGAAAGACACAGACAGTGAAGAAGAAATTAGAGAAGCGTTCCGTGTGTTTGATAAGGA
TGGCAATGGCTACATCAGTGCAGCAGAGCTTCGCCACGTGATGACAAACCTTGGAGAGAAGTTAACAGAT
GAAGAGGTTGATGAAATGATCAGGGAAGCAGACATCGATGGGGATGGTCAGGTAAACTACGAAGAGTTTG
TACAAATGATGACAGCGAAGTGA
