>Addgene plasmid #52645 | Fast-GCaMP-EF20 | addgene partial sequence | sequence record 83109 | T7term 5'-GCTAGTTATTGCTCAGCGG-3'
CTTTCCTTTCGGGCTTTGTTAGCAGCCGGATCTCAGTGGTGGTGGTGGTGGTGCTCGAGTGCGGCCGCTC
ACTTCGCTGTCATCATTTGTACAAACTCTTCGTAGTTTACCTGACCATCCCCATCGATGTCTGCTTCCCT
GATCATTTCATCAACCTCTTCATCTGTTAACTTCTCTCCAAGGTTTGTCATCACGTGGCGAAGCTCTGCT
GCACTGATGTAGCCATTGCCATCCTTATCAAACACACGGAACGCTTCTCTAATTTCTTCTTCACTGTCTG
TGTCTTTCATTTTTCTTGCCATCATTGTCAGGAACTCAGGGAAGTTGATTGTGCCGTTACCGTCGGCATC
TACTTCATTGATCATGTCCTGCAGCTCTGCTTCTGTGGGGTTCTGCCCCAGAGACCGCATCACCGTCCCC
AGCTCCTTGGTTGTTATTGTCCCATCCCCGTCCTTGTCAAATAGGGAGAAAGCCTCTTTAAATTCTGCGA
TCTGCTCTTCAGTCAGTTGGTCACGCGTGTTGTACTCCAGCTTGTGCCCCAGGATGTTGCCGTCCTCCTT
GAAGTCGATGCCCTTCAGCTCGATGCGGTTCACCAGGGTGTCGCCCTCGAACTTCACCTCGGCGCGGGTC
TTGTAGTTGCCGTCGTCCTTGAAGAAGATGGTGCGCTCCTGGATGTAGCCTTCGGGCATGGCGGACTTGA
AGAAGTCGTGCTGCTTCATGTGGTCGGGGTAGCGGCTGAAGCACTGCACGCCGTAGGTCAGGGTGGTCAC
GAGGGTGGGCCAGGGCACGGGCAGCTTGCCGGTGGTGCAGATGAACTTCAGGGTCAGCTTGCCGTAGGTG
GCATCGCCCTCACCCTCGCCGGACACGCTGAACTTGTGGCCGTTTACGTCGCCGTCCAGCTCGACCAGGA
TGGGCACCACCCCGGTGAACAGCTCCTCGCCCTTGCTCACCATGCTCCCTCCGGTACCGCCCTTGTACAG
CTCGTCCATGCCGAGAGTGATCCCGGCGGCGGTCACGAACTCCAGCAGGACCATGTGATCGCGCTTC
