[The description below was written by a language model from this plasmid's Addgene catalogue record.]
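Description:
Fast-GCaMP-EF20 is a plasmid of about 6.7 kb built on the pET28b backbone and carrying a genetically encoded fluorescent calcium indicator. It is maintained in E. coli under kanamycin selection and is recorded as high copy. The roughly 1.35 kb insert was placed between the XbaI and NotI sites of the vector, both of which are retained, and sits downstream of the T7 promoter. The catalogue lists the vector type as mammalian expression. However, pET28b is a standard bacterial expression backbone in which transcription depends on T7 RNA polymerase, so the architecture points to recombinant protein production in a T7-expressing bacterial host rather than direct expression in mammalian cells. No feature table is provided. The record therefore does not confirm whether the backbone's affinity tags are fused to the insert or which other backbone elements are present.

The payload is a variant of GCaMP3 carrying two aspartate-to-asparagine substitutions, D362N and D366N. GCaMP-type sensors combine a circularly permuted GFP with calmodulin and a calmodulin-binding peptide, so that calcium binding alters fluorescence. The "EF" in the name suggests that the mutations lie in a calcium-binding EF-hand of the calmodulin portion, although the record does not say this explicitly. The species field lists the insert as human and synthetic. As the "Fast" designation implies, this variant belongs to a series engineered for quicker response kinetics, with the stated aim of improving the tracking of neuronal activity. In this backbone it is probably best suited to producing purified sensor protein for in vitro characterisation, or to serving as a source of the coding sequence for subcloning into vectors for neuronal expression.
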