Addgene plasmid #52645: Fast-GCaMP-EF20
Purpose: genetically encodable fluorescent calcium indicator protein to monitor neuronal activity
Depositing lab: Samuel Wang. Depositing organization: Princeton University. Publication: Fast GCaMPs for improved tracking of neuronal activity. Sun XR, Badura A, Pacheco DA, Lynch LA, Schneider ER, Taylor MP, Hogue IB, Enquist LW, Murthy M, Wang SS. Nat Commun. 2013 Jul 17;4:2170. doi: 10.1038/ncomms3170. PubMed 23863808.
Backbone
  Vector backbone: pET28b
  Backbone manufacturer: Millipore
  Backbone size w/o insert (bp): 5369
  Total vector size (bp): 6722
  Modifications to backbone: inserted Fast GCaMP EF20 between NotI and XbaI
  Vector type: Mammalian Expression
Growth in bacteria
  Bacterial resistance: Kanamycin, 50 μg/mL
  Growth temperature: 37°C
  Growth strain: DH5alpha
  Copy number: High Copy
Gene/Insert
  Gene/Insert name: Fast-GCaMP-EF20
  Species: H. sapiens (human), Synthetic
  Insert size (bp): 1353
  Mutation: D362N/D366N mutated from GCaMP3
  Promoter: T7
  Cloning method: Restriction Enzyme; 5′ cloning site XbaI (not destroyed); 3′ cloning site NotI (not destroyed)
  Sequencing primers: 5′ 5'-d(TAA TAC GAC TCA CTA TAG GG)-3'; 3′ 5'-d(GCT AGT TAT TGC TCA GCG G)-3
Resource information
  A portion of this plasmid was derived from a plasmid made by: Millipore (catalog number 69865)
Terms and licenses: Academic/Nonprofit Terms; Industry Terms: Not Available to Industry
How to cite: Fast-GCaMP-EF20 was a gift from Samuel Wang (Addgene plasmid # 52645 ; http://n2t.net/addgene:52645 ; RRID:Addgene_52645)
